>Addgene plasmid #199750 | pLJM1-Lamp1 FLAG | addgene full sequence | sequence record 392093 | Addgene NGS Result
TACGATGAGTAATTCATACAAAAGGACTCGCCCCTGCCTTGGGGAATCCCAGGGACCGTCGTTAAACTCC
CACTAACGTAGAACCCAGAGATCGCTGCGTTCCCGCCCCCTCACCCGCCCGCTCTCGTCATCACTGAGGT
GGAGAAGAGCATGCGTGAGGCTCCGGTGCCCGTCAGTGGGCAGAGCGCACATCGCCCACAGTCCCCGAGA
AGTTGGGGGGAGGGGTCGGCAATTGAACCGGTGCCTAGAGAAGGTGGCGCGGGGTAAACTGGGAAAGTGA
TGTCGTGTACTGGCTCCGCCTTTTTCCCGAGGGTGGGGGAGAACCGTATATAAGTGCAGTAGTCGCCGTG
AACGTTCTTTTTCGCAACGGGTTTGCCGCCAGAACACAGGTAAGTGCCGTGTGTGGTTCCCGCGGGCCTG
GCCTCTTTACGGGTTATGGCCCTTGCGTGCCTTGAATTACTTCCACGCCCCTGGCTGCAGTACGTGATTC
TTGATCCCGAGCTTCGGGTTGGAAGTGGGTGGGAGAGTTCGAGGCCTTGCGCTTAAGGAGCCCCTTCGCC
TCGTGCTTGAGTTGAGGCCTGGCTTGGGCGCTGGGGCCGCCGCGTGCGAATCTGGTGGCACCTTCGCGCC
TGTCTCGCTGCTTTCGATAAGTCTCTAGCCATTTAAAATTTTTGATGACCTGCTGCGACGCTTTTTTTCT
GGCAAGATAGTCTTGTAAATGCGGGCCAAGATCTGCACACTGGTATTTCGGTTTTTGGGGCCGCGGGCGG
CGACGGGGCCCGTGCGTCCCAGCGCACATGTTCGGCGAGGCGGGGCCTGCGAGCGCGGCCACCGAGAATC
GGACGGGGGTAGTCTCAAGCTGGCCGGCCTGCTCTGGTGCCTGGCCTCGCGCCGCCGTGTATCGCCCCGC
CCTGGGCGGCAAGGCTGGCCCGGTCGGCACCAGTTGCGTGAGCGGAAAGATGGCCGCTTCCCGGCCCTGC
TGCAGGGAGCTCAAAATGGAGGACGCGGCGCTCGGGAGAGCGGGCGGGTGAGTCACCCACACAAAGGAAA
AGGGCCTTTCCGTCCTCAGCCGTCGCTTCATGTGACTCCACGGAGTACCGGGCGCCGTCCAGGCACCTCG
ATTAGTTCTCGAGCTTTTGGAGTACGTCGTCTTTAGGTTGGGGGGAGGGGTTTTATGCGATGGAGTTTCC
CCACACTGAGTGGGTGGAGACTGAAGTTAGGCCAGCTTGGCACTTGATGTAATTCTCCTTGGAATTTGCC
CTTTTTGAGTTTGGATCTTGGTTCATTCTCAAGCCTCAGACAGTGGTTCAAAGTTTTTTTCTTCCATTTC
AGGTGTCGTGAGGATCGCTAGCGCCACCATGGCGGCCCCGGGCGCCCGGCGGCCGCTGCTCCTGTTGCTG
CTGGCAGGCCTTGCACACAGCGCCCCAGCACTGTTCGAGGTGAAAGACAACAACGGCACAGCGTGTATAA
TGGCCAGCTTCTCTGCCTCCTTTCTGACCACCTATGAGGCTGGACATGTTTCTAAGGTCTCGAATATGAC
CCTGCCAGCCTCTGCAGAAGTCCTGAAGAATAGCAGCTCTTGTGGTGAAAAGAATGCTTCTGAGCCCACC
CTCGCAATCACCTTTGGAGAAGGATATTTACTGAAACTCACCTTCACAAAAAACACAACACGTTACAGTG
TCCAGCACATGTATTTCACATATAACCTGTCAGACACACAATTCTTTCCCAATGCCAGCTCCAAAGGGCC
CGACACTGTGGATTCCACAACTGACATCAAGGCAGACATCAACAAAACATACCGATGTGTCAGCGACATC
AGGGTCTACATGAAGAATGTGACCATTGTGCTCTGGGACGCTACTATCCAGGCCTACCTGCCGAGTAGCA
ACTTCAGCAAGGAAGAGACACGCTGCCCACAGGATCAACCTTCCCCAACTACTGGGCCACCCAGCCCCTC
ACCACCACTTGTGCCCACAAACCCCAGTGTGTCCAAGTACAATGTGACTGGTGACAATGGAACCTGCCTG
CTGGCCTCTATGGCACTGCAACTCAACATCACCTACATGAAGAAGGACAACACGACTGTGACCAGAGCAT
TCAACATCAACCCAAGTGACAAATATAGTGGGACTTGCGGTGCCCAGTTGGTGACCCTGAAGGTGGGGAA
CAAGAGCAGAGTCCTGGAGCTGCAGTTTGGGATGAATGCCACTTCTAGCCTGTTTTTCCTGCAAGGAGTT
CAGTTGAACATGACTCTTCCTGATGCCATAGAGCCCACGTTCAGCACCTCCAACTATTCCCTGAAAGCTC
TTCAGGCCAGTGTCGGCAACTCATACAAGTGCAACAGTGAGGAGCACATCTTTGTCAGCAAGGCGCTCGC
CCTCAATGTCTTCAGCGTGCAAGTCCAGGCTTTCAGGGTAGAAAGTGACAGGTTTGGGTCTGTGGAAGAG
TGTGTACAGGACGGTAACAACATGCTGATCCCCATTGCTGTGGGCGGGGCCCTGGCAGGGCTGGTCCTCA
TCGTCCTCATCGCCTACCTCATCGGCAGGAAGAGGAGTCACGCGGGCTATCAGACCATCACCGGTGGTGG
TGGTGGTGACTACAAGGATGACGATGACAAGTAATTCGAATTCTCGACCTCGAGACAAATGGCAGTATTC
ATCCACAATTTTAAAAGAAAAGGGGGGATTGGGGGGTACAGTGCAGGGGAAAGAATAGTAGACATAATAG
CAACAGACATACAAACTAAAGAATTACAAAAACAAATTACAAAAATTCAAAATTTTCGGGTTTATTACAG
GGACAGCAGAGATCCACTTTGGCCGCGGCTCGAGGGGGTTGGGGTTGCGCCTTTTCCAAGGCAGCCCTGG
GTTTGCGCAGGGACGCGGCTGCTCTGGGCGTGGTTCCGGGAAACGCAGCGGCGCCGACCCTGGGTCTCGC
ACATTCTTCACGTCCGTTCGCAGCGTCACCCGGATCTTCGCCGCTACCCTTGTGGGCCCCCCGGCGACGC
TTCCTGCTCCGCCCCTAAGTCGGGAAGGTTCCTTGCGGTTCGCGGCGTGCCGGACGTGACAAACGGAAGC
CGCACGTCTCACTAGTACCCTCGCAGACGGACAGCGCCAGGGAGCAATGGCAGCGCGCCGACCGCGATGG
GCTGTGGCCAATAGCGGCTGCTCAGCAGGGCGCGCCGAGAGCAGCGGCCGGGAAGGGGCGGTGCGGGAGG
CGGGGTGTGGGGCGGTAGTGTGGGCCCTGTTCCTGCCCGCGCGGTGTTCCGCATTCTGCAAGCCTCCGGA
GCGCACGTCGGCAGTCGGCTCCCTCGTTGACCGAATCACCGACCTCTCTCCCCAGGGGGATCCACCGGAG
CTTACCATGACCGAGTACAAGCCCACGGTGCGCCTCGCCACCCGCGACGACGTCCCCAGGGCCGTACGCA
CCCTCGCCGCCGCGTTCGCCGACTACCCCGCCACGCGCCACACCGTCGATCCGGACCGCCACATCGAGCG
GGTCACCGAGCTGCAAGAACTCTTCCTCACGCGCGTCGGGCTCGACATCGGCAAGGTGTGGGTCGCGGAC
GACGGCGCCGCGGTGGCGGTCTGGACCACGCCGGAGAGCGTCGAAGCGGGGGCGGTGTTCGCCGAGATCG
GCCCGCGCATGGCCGAGTTGAGCGGTTCCCGGCTGGCCGCGCAGCAACAGATGGAAGGCCTCCTGGCGCC
GCACCGGCCCAAGGAGCCCGCGTGGTTCCTGGCCACCGTCGGCGTCTCGCCCGACCACCAGGGCAAGGGT
CTGGGCAGCGCCGTCGTGCTCCCCGGAGTGGAGGCGGCCGAGCGCGCCGGGGTGCCCGCCTTCCTGGAGA
CCTCCGCGCCCCGCAACCTCCCCTTCTACGAGCGGCTCGGCTTCACCGTCACCGCCGACGTCGAGGTGCC
CGAAGGACCGCGCACCTGGTGCATGACCCGCAAGCCCGGTGCCTGACGCCCGCCCCACGACCCGCAGCGC
CCGACCGAAAGGAGCGCACGACCCCATGCATCGGTACCTTTAAGACCAATGACTTACAAGGCAGCTGTAG
ATCTTAGCCACTTTTTAAAAGAAAAGGGGGGACTGGAAGGGCTAATTCACTCCCAACGAAGACAAGATCT
GCTTTTTGCTTGTACTGGGTCTCTCTGGTTAGACCAGATCTGAGCCTGGGAGCTCTCTGGCTAACTAGGG
AACCCACTGCTTAAGCCTCAATAAAGCTTGCCTTGAGTGCTTCAAGTAGTGTGTGCCCGTCTGTTGTGTG
ACTCTGGTAACTAGAGATCCCTCAGACCCTTTTAGTCAGTGTGGAAAATCTCTAGCAGTAGTAGTTCATG
TCATCTTATTATTCAGTATTTATAACTTGCAAAGAAATGAATATCAGAGAGTGAGAGGAACTTGTTTATT
GCAGCTTATAATGGTTACAAATAAAGCAATAGCATCACAAATTTCACAAATAAAGCATTTTTTTCACTGC
ATTCTAGTTGTGGTTTGTCCAAACTCATCAATGTATCTTATCATGTCTGGCTCTAGCTATCCCGCCCCTA
ACTCCGCCCATCCCGCCCCTAACTCCGCCCAGTTCCGCCCATTCTCCGCCCCATGGCTGACTAATTTTTT
TTATTTATGCAGAGGCCGAGGCCGCCTCGGCCTCTGAGCTATTCCAGAAGTAGTGAGGAGGCTTTTTTGG
AGGCCTAGGGACGTACCCAATTCGCCCTATAGTGAGTCGTATTACGCGCGCTCACTGGCCGTCGTTTTAC
AACGTCGTGACTGGGAAAACCCTGGCGTTACCCAACTTAATCGCCTTGCAGCACATCCCCCTTTCGCCAG
CTGGCGTAATAGCGAAGAGGCCCGCACCGATCGCCCTTCCCAACAGTTGCGCAGCCTGAATGGCGAATGG
G
[124 nt withheld, positions 4902-5025]
C
[91 nt withheld, positions 5027-5117]
A
[49 nt withheld, positions 5119-5167]
CCTTTGACGTTGGAGTCCACGTTCTTT
[37 nt withheld, positions 5195-5231]
ACCCTATCTCGGTCTATTCTTTTGATTTATAAGGGATTTTGCCGATTTCGGCCTATTGGTTAAAAAATGA
GCTGATTTAACAAAAATTTAACGCGAATTTTAACAAAATATTAACGCTTACAATTTAGGTGGCACTTTTC
GGGGAAATGTGCGCGGAACCCCTATTTGTTTATTTTTCTAAATACATTCAAATATGTATCCGCTCATGAG
ACAATAACCCTGATAAATGCTTCAATAATATTGAAAAAGGAAGAGTATGAGTATTCAACATTTCCGTGTC
GCCCTTATTCCCTTTTTTGCGGCATTTTGCCTTCCTGTTTTTGCTCACCCAGAAACGCTGGTGAAAGTAA
AAGATGCTGAAGATCAGTTGGGTGCACGAGTGGGTTACATCGAACTGGATCTCAACAGCGGTAAGATCCT
TGAGAGTTTTCGCCCCGAAGAACGTTTTCCAATGATGAGCACTTTTAAAGTTCTGCTATGTGGCGCGGTA
TTATCCCGTATTGACGCCGGGCAAGAGCAACTCGGTCGCCGCATACACTATTCTCAGAATGACTTGGTTG
AGTACTCACCAGTCACAGAAAAGCATCTTACGGATGGCATGACAGTAAGAGAATTATGCAGTGCTGCCAT
AACCATGAGTGATAACACTGCGGCCAACTTACTTCTGACAACGATCGGAGGACCGAAGGAGCTAACCGCT
TTTTTGCACAACATGGGGGATCATGTAACTCGCCTTGATCGTTGGGAACCGGAGCTGAATGAAGCCATAC
CAAACGACGAGCGTGACACCACGATGCCTGTAGCAATGGCAACAACGTTGCGCAAACTATTAACTGGCGA
ACTACTTACTCTAGCTTCCCGGCAACAATTAATAGACTGGATGGAGGCGGATAAAGTTGCAGGACCACTT
CTGCGCTCGGCCCTTCCGGCTGGCTGGTTTATTGCTGATAAATCTGGAGCCGGTGAGCGTGGGTCTCGCG
GTATCATTGCAGCACTGGGGCCAGATGGTAAGCCCTCCCGTATCGTAGTTATCTACACGACGGGGAGTCA
GGCAACTATGGATGAACGAAATAGACAGATCGCTGAGATAGGTGCCTCACTGATTAAGCATTGGTAACTG
TCAGACCAAGTTTACTCATATATACTTTAGATTGATTTAAAACTTCATTTTTAATTTAAAAGGATCTAGG
TGAAGATCCTTTTTGATAATCTCATGACCAAAATCCCTTAACGTGAGTTTTCGTTCCACTGAGCGTCAGA
CCCCGTAGAAAAGATCAAAGGATCTTCTTGAGATCCTTTTTTTCTGCGCGTAATCTGCTGCTTGCAAACA
AAAAAACCACCGCTACCAGCGGTGGTTTGTTTGCCGGATCAAGAGCTACCAACTCTTTTTCCGAAGGTAA
CTGGCTTCAGCAGAGCGCAGATACCAAATACTGTTCTTCTAGTGTAGCCGTAGTTAGGCCACCACTTCAA
GAACTCTGTAGCACCGCCTACATACCTCGCTCTGCTAATCCTGTTACCAGTGGCTGCTGCCAGTGGCGAT
AAGTCGTGTCTTACCGGGTTGGACTCAAGACGATAGTTACCGGATAAGGCGCAGCGGTCGGGCTGAACGG
GGGGTTCGTGCACACAGCCCAGCTTGGAGCGAACGACCTACACCGAACTGAGATACCTACAGCGTGAGCT
ATGAGAAAGCGCCACGCTTCCCGAAGGGAGAAAGGCGGACAGGTATCCGGTAAGCGGCAGGGTCGGAACA
GGAGAGCGCACGAGGGAGCTTCCAGGGGGAAACGCCTGGTATCTTTATAGTCCTGTCGGGTTTCGCCACC
TCTGACTTGAGCGTCGATTTTTGTGATGCTCGTCAGGGGGGCGGAGCCTATGGAAAAACGCCAGCAACGC
GGCCTTTTTACGGTTCCTGGCCTTTTGCTGGCCTTTTGCTCACATGTTCTTTCCTGCGTTATCCCCTGAT
TCTGTGGATAACCGTATTACCGCCTTTGAGTGAGCTGATACCGCTCGCCGCAGCCGAACGACCGAGCGCA
GCGAGTCAGTGAGCGAGGAAGCGGAAGAGCGCCCAATACGCAAACCGCCTCTCCCCGCGCGTTGGCCGAT
TCATTAATGCAGCTGGCACGACAGGTTTCCCGACTGGAAAGCGGGCAGTGAGCGCAACGCAATTAATGTG
AGTTAGCTCACTCATTAGGCACCCCAGGCTTTACACTTTATGCTTCCGGCTCGTATGTTGTGTGGAATTG
TGAGCGGATAACAATTTCACACAGGAAACAGCTATGACCATGATTACGCCAAGCGCGCAATTAACCCTCA
CTAAAGGGAACAAAAGCTGGAGCTGCAAGCTTAATGTAGTCTTATGCAATACTCTTGTAGTCTTGCAACA
TGGTAACGATGAGTTAGCAACATGCCTTACAAGGAGAGAAAAAGCACCGTGCATGCCGATTGGTGGAAGT
AAGGTGGTACGATCGTGCCTTATTAGGAAGGCAACAGACGGGTCTGACATGGATTGGACGAACCACTGAA
TTGCCGCATTGCAGAGATATTGTATTTAAGTGCCTAGCTCGATACATAAACGGGTCTCTCTGGTTAGACC
AGATCTGAGCCTGGGAGCTCTCTGGCTAACTAGGGAACCCACTGCTTAAGCCTCAATAAAGCTTGCCTTG
AGTGCTTCAAGTAGTGTGTGCCCGTCTGTTGTGTGACTCTGGTAACTAGAGATCCCTCAGACCCTTTTAG
TCAGTGTGGAAAATCTCTAGCAGTGGCGCCCGAACAGGGACTTGAAAGCGAAAGGGAAACCAGAGGAGCT
CTCTCGACGCAGGACTCGGCTTGCTGAAGCGCGCACGGCAAGAGGCGAGGGGCGGCGACTGGTGAGTACG
CCAAAAATTTTGACTAGCGGAGGCTAGAAGGAGAGAGATGGGTGCGAGAGCGTCAGTATTAAGCGGGGGA
GAATTAGATCGCGATGGGAAAAAATTCGGTTAAGGCCAGGGGGAAAGAAAAAATATAAATTAAAACATAT
AGTATGGGCAAGCAGGGAGCTAGAACGATTCGCAGTTAATCCTGGCCTGTTAGAAACATCAGAAGGCTGT
AGACAAATACTGGGACAGCTACAACCATCCCTTCAGACAGGATCAGAAGAACTTAGATCATTATATAATA
CAGTAGCAACCCTCTATTGTGTGCATCAAAGGATAGAGATAAAAGACACCAAGGAAGCTTTAGACAAGAT
AGAGGAAGAGCAAAACAAAAGTAAGACCACCGCACAGCAAGCGGCCGCTGATCTTCAGACCTGGAGGAGG
AGATATGAGGGACAATTGGAGAAGTGAATTATATAAATATAAAGTAGTAAAAATTGAACCATTAGGAGTA
GCACCCACCAAGGCAAAGAGAAGAGTGGTGCAGAGAGAAAAAAGAGCAGTGGGAATAGGAGCTTTGTTCC
TTGGGTTCTTGGGAGCAGCAGGAAGCACTATGGGCGCAGCGTCAATGACGCTGACGGTACAGGCCAGACA
ATTATTGTCTGGTATAGTGCAGCAGCAGAACAATTTGCTGAGGGCTATTGAGGCGCAACAGCATCTGTTG
CAACTCACAGTCTGGGGCATCAAGCAGCTCCAGGCAAGAATCCTGGCTGTGGAAAGATACCTAAAGGATC
AACAGCTCCTGGGGATTTGGGGTTGCTCTGGAAAACTCATTTGCACCACTGCTGTGCCTTGGAATGCTAG
TTGGAGTAATAAATCTCTGGAACAGATTTGGAATCACACGACCTGGATGGAGTGGGACAGAGAAATTAAC
AATTACACAAGCTTAATACACTCCTTAATTGAAGAATCGCAAAACCAGCAAGAAAAGAATGAACAAGAAT
TATTGGAATTAGATAAATGGGCAAGTTTGTGGAATTGGTTTAACATAACAAATTGGCTGTGGTATATAAA
ATTATTCATAATGATAGTAGGAGGCTTGGTAGGTTTAAGAATAGTTTTTGCTGTACTTTCTATAGTGAAT
AGAGTTAGGCAGGGATATTCACCATTATCGTTTCAGACCCACCTCCCAACCCCGAGGGGACCCGACAGGC
CCGAAGGAATAGAAGAAGAAGGTGGAGAGAGAGACAGAGACAGATCCATTCGATTAGTGAACGGATCTCG
ACGGTATCGATCACGAGACTAGCCTCGAGCGGCCGCCCCCTTCACCGAGGGCCTATTTCCCATGATTCCT
TCATATTTGCATATACGATACAAGGCTGTTAGAGAGATAATTGGAATTAATTTGACTGTAAACACAAAGA
TATTAGTACAAAATACGTGACGTAGAAAGTAATAATTTCTTGGGTAGTTTGCAGTTTTAAAATTATGTTT
TAAAATGGACTATCA
Features (pLannotate 1.2.2; 30 found; start..end, strand, type, name):
    178..389     +  promoter       EF-1α core promoter: core promoter for human elongation factor EF-1α
    390..503     +  intron         EF-1α intron A (fragment): intron upstream of the start codon of human EF-1α
   1129..1332    +  intron         EF-1α intron A: truncated intron upstream of the start codon of human EF-1α
   1359..2579    +  CDS            LAMP1: rat lysosome-associated membrane glycoprotein 1
   2601..2621    +  CDS            FLAG (fragment): FLAG® epitope tag, followed by an enterokinase cleavage site
   2669..2786    +  misc_feature   cPPT/CTS: central polypurine tract and central termination sequence of HIV-1
   2835..3345    +  promoter       hPGK promoter: human phosphoglycerate kinase 1 promoter
   3367..3966    +  CDS            PuroR: puromycin N-acetyltransferase; pac from Streptomyces alboniger; confers resistance to puromycin
   4009..4092    +  CDS            nef (fragment): NEF_HV1Z2 - Experimental evidence at protein level: Swiss-Prot protein existence level 1. Extracellular Nef protein targets CD4(+) T-lymphocytes for apoptosis by interacting with CXCR4 surface receptors. From Human immunodeficiency virus type 1 group M subtype D (isolate Z2/CDC-Z34) (HIV-1).
   4094..4327    +  LTR            3' LTR (ΔU3): self-inactivating 3' long terminal repeat (LTR) from HIV-1
   4399..4520    +  polyA_signal   SV40 poly(A) signal: SV40 polyadenylation signal
   4560..4695    +  rep_origin     SV40 ori: SV40 origin of replication
   4716..4734    -  promoter       T7 promoter: promoter for bacteriophage T7 RNA polymerase
   4742..4897    +  CDS            lacZα (fragment): LacZα fragment of β-galactosidase; lacZ fragment
   4902..5330    +  rep_origin     f1 ori (sequence partly withheld): f1 bacteriophage origin of replication; arrow indicates direction of (+) strand synthesis
   5383..5487    +  promoter       AmpR promoter: bla
   5488..6348    +  CDS            AmpR: β-lactamase; bla; confers resistance to ampicillin, carbenicillin, and related antibiotics
   6519..7107    +  rep_origin     ori: high-copy-number ColE1/pMB1/pBR322/pUC origin of replication
   7290..7382    +  CDS            lacI (fragment): lac repressor; lacI; The lac repressor binds to the lac operator to inhibit transcription in E. coli. This inhibition can be relieved by adding lactose or isopropyl-β-D-thiogalactopyranoside (IPTG).
   7395..7416    +  protein_bind   CAP binding site: CAP binding activates transcription in the presence of cAMP. E. coli catabolite activator protein
   7431..7461    +  promoter       lac promoter: promoter for the E. coli lac operon
   7469..7485    +  protein_bind   lac operator: The lac repressor binds to the lac operator to inhibit transcription in E. coli. This inhibition can be relieved by adding lactose or isopropyl-β-D-thiogalactopyranoside (IPTG). lac repressor encoded by lacI
   7530..7548    +  promoter       T3 promoter: promoter for bacteriophage T3 RNA polymerase
   7576..7802    +  promoter       RSV promoter: Rous sarcoma virus enhancer/promoter
   7803..7983    +  LTR            5' LTR (truncated): truncated 5' long terminal repeat (LTR) from HIV-1
   8030..8155    +  misc_feature   HIV-1 Ψ: packaging signal of human immunodeficiency virus type 1
   8139..8502    +  CDS            HIV-1 gag (fragment): gag protein from human immunodeficiency virus 1; gag
   8648..8881    +  misc_feature   RRE: The Rev response element (RRE) of HIV-1 allows for Rev-dependent mRNA export from the nucleus to the cytoplasm.
   9258..9358    +  CDS            Rev (fragment): human immunodeficiency virus 1 (HIV-1) Rev protein; rev; enhances nuclear export of unspliced and incompletely spliced viral mRNAs
   9408..2       +  promoter       U6 promoter (fragment) (across the origin): RNA polymerase III promoter for human U6 snRNA
