[The description below was written by a language model from this plasmid's Addgene catalogue record and pLannotate feature annotations shown in this document.]
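Description:
pLJM1-Lamp1 FLAG is a lentiviral transfer plasmid built on the pLJM1 backbone for stable expression of rat Lamp1 (lysosome-associated membrane glycoprotein 1, also known as LGP120) in mammalian cells. The sequenced plasmid is about 9.6 kb. In bacteria it is maintained through a high-copy ColE1/pUC-type origin and selected with ampicillin via the β-lactamase gene. The backbone also carries an f1 origin, an SV40 origin and poly(A) signal, and remnants of lac and phage promoter elements left over from the parental cloning vector.

The viral portion has a third-generation, self-inactivating layout. An RSV promoter fused to a truncated HIV-1 5' LTR drives production of the genomic RNA in packaging cells. It is followed by the Ψ packaging signal with a partial gag sequence, and by the Rev response element for Rev-dependent nuclear export. The ΔU3 3' LTR inactivates LTR promoter activity after integration.

Within the provirus, the human EF-1α core promoter with portions of its first intron drives the Lamp1 coding sequence, which was inserted between NheI and EcoRI sites and carries a C-terminal FLAG epitope for detection or immunoprecipitation. A cPPT/CTS element is annotated downstream of the tagged insert. After it, a human PGK promoter expresses puromycin N-acetyltransferase, so transduced cells can be selected with puromycin. A fragment of a U6 promoter is also detected upstream of EF-1α, and no associated hairpin is annotated.

The stated purpose is generating cell lines that stably express Lamp1. The associated publication concerns lysosomal cholesterol signalling to mTORC1, a context in which a FLAG-tagged lysosomal membrane protein could plausibly serve as a lysosomal marker or control, although the record does not specify this.
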