Addgene plasmid #199750: pLJM1-Lamp1 FLAG
Purpose: Lentiviral construct to stably express Lamp1
Depositing lab: Roberto Zoncu. Depositing organization: University of California, Berkeley. Publication: Lysosomal GPCR-like protein LYCHOS signals cholesterol sufficiency to mTORC1. Shin HR, Citron YR, Wang L, Tribouillard L, Goul CS, Stipp R, Sugasawa Y, Jain A, Samson N, Lim CY, Davis OB, Castaneda-Carpio D, Qian M, Nomura DK, Perera RM, Park E, Covey DF, Laplante M, Evers AS, Zoncu R. Science. 2022 Sep 16;377(6612):1290-1298. doi: 10.1126/science.abg6621. Epub 2022 Aug 25. PubMed 36007018.
Backbone
  Vector backbone: pLJM1
  Vector type: Mammalian Expression
  Selectable markers: Puromycin
Growth in bacteria
  Bacterial resistance: Ampicillin, 100 μg/mL
  Growth temperature: 37°C
  Growth strain: NEB Stable
  Copy number: High Copy
Gene/Insert
  Gene/Insert name: Lamp1
  Species: R. norvegicus (rat)
  Entrez Gene: Lamp1 (a.k.a. LGP120)
  Promoter: EF1a
  Tag / fusion protein: Flag (C terminal on insert)
  Cloning method: Restriction Enzyme; 5′ cloning site NheI (not destroyed); 3′ cloning site EcoRI (not destroyed)
  Sequencing primers: 5′ TCAAGCCTCAGACAGTGGTTC
Terms and licenses: Academic/Nonprofit Terms; Industry Terms: Not Available to Industry
How to cite: pLJM1-Lamp1 FLAG was a gift from Roberto Zoncu (Addgene plasmid # 199750 ; http://n2t.net/addgene:199750 ; RRID:Addgene_199750)
